Addgene plasmid #141954: TFORF2168
Purpose: Lentiviral vector for overexpressing transcription factor ORFs with unique 24-bp barcodes. Barcodes facilitate identification of transcription factors in pooled screens.
Depositing lab: Feng Zhang. Depositing organization: Broad Institute. Publication: A transcription factor atlas of directed differentiation. Joung J, Ma S, Tay T, Geiger-Schuller KR, Kirchgatterer PC, Verdine VK, Guo B, Arias-Garcia MA, Allen WE, Singh A, Kuksenko O, Abudayyeh OO, Gootenberg JS, Fu Z, Macrae RK, Buenrostro JD, Regev A, Zhang F. Cell. 2023 Jan 5;186(1):209-229.e26. doi: 10.1016/j.cell.2022.11.026. PubMed 36608654.
Backbone
  Vector backbone: pLX_TRC317
  Backbone manufacturer: Broad Institute Genetic Perturbation Platform
  Backbone size w/o insert (bp): 8264
  Vector type: Mammalian Expression, Lentiviral
  Selectable markers: Puromycin
Growth in bacteria
  Bacterial resistance: Ampicillin, 100 μg/mL
  Growth temperature: 37°C
  Growth strain: NEB Stable
  Copy number: High Copy
Gene/Insert
  Gene/Insert name: GRHL3
  Species: H. sapiens (human)
  Insert size (bp): 1772
  Entrez Gene: GRHL3 (a.k.a. SOM, TFCP2L4, VWS2)
  Promoter: EF1a
  Cloning method: Unknown
  Sequencing primers: 5′ GGGTGGAGACTGAAGTTAGGCCAG; 3′ CACATAGCGTAAAAGGAGCAACATAG
Terms and licenses: Academic/Nonprofit Terms; Industry Terms: Not Available to Industry
Depositor comments: NM_001195010,XM_011541869,ENST00000356046 . The transcription factor ORF portion of this plasmid was synthesized by Genewiz. Please test multiple small colonies in case of plasmid recombination. To make this collection available in a timely manner, a portion of this collection was not fully sequenced by Addgene. If an Addgene verified full plasmid sequence is not available, please contact us prior to placing an order to request the full sequence.
How to cite: TFORF2168 was a gift from Feng Zhang (Addgene plasmid # 141954 ; http://n2t.net/addgene:141954 ; RRID:Addgene_141954)
