[The description below was written by a language model from this plasmid's Addgene catalogue record and pLannotate feature annotations shown in this document.]
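Description:
TFORF2168 is a third-generation-style, self-inactivating lentiviral expression plasmid built on the pLX_TRC317 backbone. It belongs to a barcoded library of human transcription factor open reading frames intended for overexpression in mammalian cells. It is propagated in E. coli as a high-copy plasmid through a ColE1/pUC-type origin with ampicillin selection (AmpR). An f1 origin and remnants of a lac/lacZα cloning region with T7 and T3 promoters also lie in the bacterial portion. The depositor notes that the plasmid can recombine, which is a common issue with LTR-containing vectors.

The viral segment begins with an RSV promoter fused to a truncated HIV-1 5' LTR, so genomic RNA can be produced without Tat. This is followed by the Ψ packaging signal with a gag fragment, the Rev response element for nuclear export of the unspliced genome, and a cPPT/CTS. It ends in a ΔU3 3' LTR followed by an SV40 polyadenylation signal. Two expression units sit between the LTRs. An SV40 early promoter drives puromycin N-acetyltransferase for selection of transduced cells. The EF-1α promoter drives the insert, human GRHL3 (grainyhead-like 3). The automated annotation matched this ORF to the mouse Grhl3 orthologue by homology, but the catalogue entry identifies it as the human sequence. A WPRE downstream of the ORF enhances transcript stability and expression.

According to the record, each library member carries a unique 24-bp barcode. The barcode is not annotated in the feature table, so its position cannot be confirmed from it. The barcode allows the transcription factor to be identified in pooled screens, such as those for directed differentiation.
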