Features (pLannotate 1.2.2; 31 found; start..end, strand, type, name):
      5..231     +  promoter       RSV promoter: Rous sarcoma virus enhancer/promoter
    232..412     +  LTR            5' LTR (truncated): truncated 5' long terminal repeat (LTR) from HIV-1
    459..584     +  misc_feature   HIV-1 Ψ: packaging signal of human immunodeficiency virus type 1
    568..931     +  CDS            HIV-1 gag (fragment): gag protein from human immunodeficiency virus 1; gag
   1077..1310    +  misc_feature   RRE: The Rev response element (RRE) of HIV-1 allows for Rev-dependent mRNA export from the nucleus to the cytoplasm.
   1687..1713    +  CDS            Rev (fragment): human immunodeficiency virus 1 (HIV-1) Rev protein; rev; enhances nuclear export of unspliced and incompletely spliced viral mRNAs
   1720..1743    +  promoter       SV40 promoter (fragment): SV40 early promoter
   1744..1815    +  promoter       SV40 promoter (fragment): SV40 enhancer and early promoter
   1839..1974    +  rep_origin     SV40 ori: SV40 origin of replication
   2020..2616    +  CDS            PuroR (fragment): puromycin N-acetyltransferase; pac from Streptomyces; confers resistance to puromycin
   2665..2782    +  misc_feature   cPPT/CTS: central polypurine tract and central termination sequence of HIV-1
   2847..2913    +  CDS            small t antigen (fragment): SV40 (simian virus 40) small t antigen
   2920..4098    +  promoter       EF-1α promoter: strong constitutive promoter for human elongation factor EF-1α
   4100..5782    +  CDS            Grhl3 (fragment): GRHL3_MOUSE - Also known as Get1, Som From Mus musculus (Mouse).
   5798..5851    +  promoter       U6 promoter (fragment): RNA polymerase III promoter for human U6 snRNA
   5893..6481    +  misc_feature   WPRE: woodchuck hepatitis virus posttranscriptional regulatory element
   6532..6551    +  misc_feature   cPPT/CTS (fragment): central polypurine tract and central termination sequence of HIV-1
   6553..6786    +  LTR            3' LTR (ΔU3): self-inactivating 3' long terminal repeat (LTR) from HIV-1
   6864..6985    +  polyA_signal   SV40 poly(A) signal: SV40 polyadenylation signal
   7025..7160    +  rep_origin     SV40 ori: SV40 origin of replication
   7181..7199    -  promoter       T7 promoter: promoter for bacteriophage T7 RNA polymerase
   7207..7362    +  CDS            lacZα (fragment): LacZα fragment of β-galactosidase; lacZ fragment
   7367..7795    +  rep_origin     f1 ori (sequence partly withheld): f1 bacteriophage origin of replication; arrow indicates direction of (+) strand synthesis
   7848..7952    +  promoter       AmpR promoter: bla
   7953..8813    +  CDS            AmpR: β-lactamase; bla; confers resistance to ampicillin, carbenicillin, and related antibiotics
   8984..9572    +  rep_origin     ori: high-copy-number ColE1/pMB1/pBR322/pUC origin of replication
   9755..9847    +  CDS            lacI (fragment): lac repressor; lacI; The lac repressor binds to the lac operator to inhibit transcription in E. coli. This inhibition can be relieved by adding lactose or isopropyl-β-D-thiogalactopyranoside (IPTG).
   9860..9881    +  protein_bind   CAP binding site: CAP binding activates transcription in the presence of cAMP. E. coli catabolite activator protein
   9896..9926    +  promoter       lac promoter: promoter for the E. coli lac operon
   9934..9950    +  protein_bind   lac operator: The lac repressor binds to the lac operator to inhibit transcription in E. coli. This inhibition can be relieved by adding lactose or isopropyl-β-D-thiogalactopyranoside (IPTG). lac repressor encoded by lacI
   9995..10013   +  promoter       T3 promoter: promoter for bacteriophage T3 RNA polymerase
>Addgene plasmid #141954 | TFORF2168 | addgene full sequence | sequence record 391432 | Addgene NGS Result
TTAATGTAGTCTTATGCAATACTCTTGTAGTCTTGCAACATGGTAACGATGAGTTAGCAACATGCCTTAC
AAGGAGAGAAAAAGCACCGTGCATGCCGATTGGTGGAAGTAAGGTGGTACGATCGTGCCTTATTAGGAAG
GCAACAGACGGGTCTGACATGGATTGGACGAACCACTGAATTGCCGCATTGCAGAGATATTGTATTTAAG
TGCCTAGCTCGATACATAAACGGGTCTCTCTGGTTAGACCAGATCTGAGCCTGGGAGCTCTCTGGCTAAC
TAGGGAACCCACTGCTTAAGCCTCAATAAAGCTTGCCTTGAGTGCTTCAAGTAGTGTGTGCCCGTCTGTT
GTGTGACTCTGGTAACTAGAGATCCCTCAGACCCTTTTAGTCAGTGTGGAAAATCTCTAGCAGTGGCGCC
CGAACAGGGACTTGAAAGCGAAAGGGAAACCAGAGGAGCTCTCTCGACGCAGGACTCGGCTTGCTGAAGC
GCGCACGGCAAGAGGCGAGGGGCGGCGACTGGTGAGTACGCCAAAAATTTTGACTAGCGGAGGCTAGAAG
GAGAGAGATGGGTGCGAGAGCGTCAGTATTAAGCGGGGGAGAATTAGATCGCGATGGGAAAAAATTCGGT
TAAGGCCAGGGGGAAAGAAAAAATATAAATTAAAACATATAGTATGGGCAAGCAGGGAGCTAGAACGATT
CGCAGTTAATCCTGGCCTGTTAGAAACATCAGAAGGCTGTAGACAAATACTGGGACAGCTACAACCATCC
CTTCAGACAGGATCAGAAGAACTTAGATCATTATATAATACAGTAGCAACCCTCTATTGTGTGCATCAAA
GGATAGAGATAAAAGACACCAAGGAAGCTTTAGACAAGATAGAGGAAGAGCAAAACAAAAGTAAGACCAC
CGCACAGCAAGCGGCCGCTGATCTTCAGACCTGGAGGAGGAGATATGAGGGACAATTGGAGAAGTGAATT
ATATAAATATAAAGTAGTAAAAATTGAACCATTAGGAGTAGCACCCACCAAGGCAAAGAGAAGAGTGGTG
CAGAGAGAAAAAAGAGCAGTGGGAATAGGAGCTTTGTTCCTTGGGTTCTTGGGAGCAGCAGGAAGCACTA
TGGGCGCAGCGTCAATGACGCTGACGGTACAGGCCAGACAATTATTGTCTGGTATAGTGCAGCAGCAGAA
CAATTTGCTGAGGGCTATTGAGGCGCAACAGCATCTGTTGCAACTCACAGTCTGGGGCATCAAGCAGCTC
CAGGCAAGAATCCTGGCTGTGGAAAGATACCTAAAGGATCAACAGCTCCTGGGGATTTGGGGTTGCTCTG
GAAAACTCATTTGCACCACTGCTGTGCCTTGGAATGCTAGTTGGAGTAATAAATCTCTGGAACAGATTTG
GAATCACACGACCTGGATGGAGTGGGACAGAGAAATTAACAATTACACAAGCTTAATACACTCCTTAATT
GAAGAATCGCAAAACCAGCAAGAAAAGAATGAACAAGAATTATTGGAATTAGATAAATGGGCAAGTTTGT
GGAATTGGTTTAACATAACAAATTGGCTGTGGTATATAAAATTATTCATAATGATAGTAGGAGGCTTGGT
AGGTTTAAGAATAGTTTTTGCTGTACTTTCTATAGTGAATAGAGTTAGGCAGGGATATTCACCATTATCG
TTTCAGACCCACCTCCCAACCCCGAGGGGACCCATGCATTGCATCTCAATTAGTCAGCAACCAGGTGTGG
AAAGTCCCCAGGCTCCCCAGCAGGCAGAAGTATGCAAAGCATGCGTCTCAATTAGTCAGCAACCATAGTC
CCGCCCCTAACTCCGCCCATCCCGCCCCTAACTCCGCCCAGTTCCGCCCATTCTCCGCCCCATGGCTGAC
TAATTTTTTTTATTTATGCAGAGGCCGAGGCCGCCTCGGCCTCTGAGCTATTCCAGAAGTAGTGAGGAGG
CTTTTTTGGAGGCCTAGGCTTTTGCAAAAAGCTTTCTAGAGGTACCACCGGAGCTTACCATGACCGAGTA
CAAGCCCACGGTGCGCCTCGCCACCCGCGACGACGTCCCCAGGGCCGTACGCACCCTCGCCGCCGCGTTC
GCCGACTACCCCGCCACGCGCCACACCGTCGATCCGGACCGCCACATCGAGCGGGTCACCGAGCTGCAAG
AACTCTTCCTCACGCGCGTCGGGCTCGACATCGGCAAGGTGTGGGTCGCGGACGACGGCGCCGCCGTGGC
GGTCTGGACCACGCCGGAGAGCGTCGAAGCGGGGGCGGTGTTCGCCGAGATCGGCCCGCGCATGGCCGAG
TTGAGCGGTTCCCGGCTGGCCGCGCAGCAACAGATGGAAGGCCTCCTGGCGCCGCACCGGCCCAAGGAGC
CCGCGTGGTTCCTGGCCACCGTCGGCGTCTCGCCCGACCACCAGGGCAAGGGTCTGGGCAGCGCCGTCGT
GCTCCCCGGAGTGGAGGCGGCCGAGCGCGCCGGGGTGCCCGCCTTCCTGGAGACCTCCGCGCCCCGCAAC
CTCCCCTTCTACGAGCGGCTCGGCTTCACCGTCACCGCCGACGTCGAGGTGCCCGAAGGACCGCGCACCT
GGTGCATGACCCGCAAGCCCGGTGCCAGTTAACGAATTCTAGATCTTGAGACAAATGGCAGTATTCATCC
ACAATTTTAAAAGAAAAGGGGGGATTGGGGGGTACAGTGCAGGGGAAAGAATAGTAGACATAATAGCAAC
AGACATACAAACTAAAGAATTACAAAAACAAATTACAAAAATTCAAAATTTTCGGGTTTATTACAGGGAC
AGCAGAGATCCACTTTGGCGCCGGCTCGAGGCCTGCAGGTGCAAAGATGGATAAAGTTTTAAACAGAGAG
GAATCTTTGCAGCTAATGGACCTTCTAGGTCTTGAAAGGAGTGGGAATTGGCTCCGGTGCCCGTCAGTGG
GCAGAGCGCACATCGCCCACAGTCCCCGAGAAGTTGGGGGGAGGGGTCGGCAATTGAACCGGTGCCTAGA
GAAGGTGGCGCGGGGTAAACTGGGAAAGTGATGTCGTGTACTGGCTCCGCCTTTTTCCCGAGGGTGGGGG
AGAACCGTATATAAGTGCAGTAGTCGCCGTGAACGTTCTTTTTCGCAACGGGTTTGCCGCCAGAACACAG
GTAAGTGCCGTGTGTGGTTCCCGCGGGCCTGGCCTCTTTACGGGTTATGGCCCTTGCGTGCCTTGAATTA
CTTCCACCTGGCTGCAGTACGTGATTCTTGATCCCGAGCTTCGGGTTGGAAGTGGGTGGGAGAGTTCGAG
GCCTTGCGCTTAAGGAGCCCCTTCGCCTCGTGCTTGAGTTGAGGCCTGGCCTGGGCGCTGGGGCCGCCGC
GTGCGAATCTGGTGGCACCTTCGCGCCTGTCTCGCTGCTTTCGATAAGTCTCTAGCCATTTAAAATTTTT
GATGACCTGCTGCGACGCTTTTTTTCTGGCAAGATAGTCTTGTAAATGCGGGCCAAGATCTGCACACTGG
TATTTCGGTTTTTGGGGCCGCGGGCGGCGACGGGGCCCGTGCGTCCCAGCGCACATGTTCGGCGAGGCGG
GGCCTGCGAGCGCGGCCACCGAGAATCGGACGGGGGTAGTCTCAAGCTGGCCGGCCTGCTCTGGTGCCTG
GCCTCGCGCCGCCGTGTATCGCCCCGCCCTGGGCGGCAAGGCTGGCCCGGTCGGCACCAGTTGCGTGAGC
GGAAAGATGGCCGCTTCCCGGCCCTGCTGCAGGGAGCTCAAAATGGAGGACGCGGCGCTCGGGAGAGCGG
GCGGGTGAGTCACCCACACAAAGGAAAAGGGCCTTTCCGTCCTCAGCCGTCGCTTCATGTGACTCCACGG
AGTACCGGGCGCCGTCCAGGCACCTCGATTAGTTCTCGAGCTTTTGGAGTACGTCGTCTTTAGGTTGGGG
GGAGGGGTTTTATGCGATGGAGTTTCCCCACACTGAGTGGGTGGAGACTGAAGTTAGGCCAGCTTGGCAC
TTGATGTAATTCTCCTTGGAATTTGCCCTTTTTGAGTTTGGATCTTGGTTCATTCTCAAGCCTCAGACAG
TGGTTCAAAGTTTTTTTCTTCCATTTCAGGTGTCGTGAGGCTAGCACCGCCACCATGATGAGAGTCAATG
GAGATGATGACAGTGTTGCGGCCTTGAGCTTCCTCTATGATTACTACATGGGTCCCAAGGAGAAGCGGAT
ATTGTCCTCCAGCACTGGGGGCAGGAATGACCAAGGAAAGAGGTACTACCATGGCATGGAATATGAGACG
GACCTCACTCCCCTTGAAAGCCCCACACACCTCATGAAATTCCTGACAGAGAACGTGTCTGGAACCCCAG
AGTACCCAGATTTGCTCAAGAAGAATAACCTGATGAGCTTGGAGGGGGCCTTGCCCACCCCTGGCAAGGC
AGCTCCCCTCCCTGCAGGCCCCAGCAAGCTGGAGGCCGGCTCTGTGGACAGCTACCTGTTACCCACCACT
GATATGTATGATAATGGCTCCCTCAACTCCTTGTTTGAGAGCATTCATGGGGTGCCGCCCACACAGCGCT
GGCAGCCAGACAGCACCTTCAAAGATGACCCACAGGAGTCGATGCTCTTCCCAGATATCCTGAAAACCTC
CCCGGAACCCCCATGTCCAGAGGACTACCCCAGCCTCAAAAGTGACTTTGAATACACCCTGGGCTCCCCC
AAAGCCATCCACATCAAGTCAGGCGAGTCACCCATGGCCTACCTCAACAAAGGCCAGTTCTACCCCGTCA
CCCTGCGGACCCCAGCAGGTGGCAAAGGCCTTGCCTTGTCCTCCAACAAAGTCAAGAGTGTGGTGATGGT
TGTCTTCGACAATGAGAAGGTCCCAGTAGAGCAGCTGCGCTTCTGGAAGCACTGGCATTCCCGGCAACCC
ACTGCCAAGCAGCGGGTCATTGACGTGGCTGACTGCAAAGAAAACTTCAACACTGTGGAGCACATTGAGG
AGGTGGCCTATAATGCACTGTCCTTTGTGTGGAACGTGAATGAAGAGGCCAAGGTGTTCATCGGCGTAAA
CTGTCTGAGCACAGACTTTTCCTCACAAAAGGGGGTGAAGGGTGTCCCCCTGAACCTGCAGATTGACACC
TATGACTGTGGCTTGGGCACTGAGCGCCTGGTACACCGTGCTGTCTGCCAGATCAAGATCTTCTGTGACA
AGGGAGCTGAGAGGAAGATGCGCGATGACGAGCGGAAGCAGTTCCGGAGGAAGGTCAAGTGCCCTGACTC
CAGCAACAGTGGCGTCAAGGGCTGCCTGCTGTCGGGCTTCAGGGGCAATGAGACGACCTACCTTCGGCCA
GAGACTGACCTGGAGACGCCACCCGTGCTGTTCATCCCCAATGTGCACTTCTCCAGCCTGCAGCGCTCTG
GAGGGGCAGCCCCCTCGGCAGGACCCAGCAGCTCCAACAGGCTGCCTCTGAAGCGTACCTGCTCGCCCTT
CACTGAGGAGTTTGAGCCTCTGCCCTCCAAGCAGGCCAAGGAAGGCGACCTTCAGAGAGTTCTGCTGTAT
GTGCGGAGGGAGACTGAGGAGGTGTTTGACGCGCTCATGTTGAAGACCCCAGACCTGAAGGGGCTGAGGA
ATGCGATCTCTGAGAAGTATGGGTTCCCTGAAGAGAACATTTACAAAGTCTACAAGAAATGCAAGCGAGG
AATCTTAGTCAACATGGACAACAACATCATTCAGCATTACAGCAACCACGTCGCCTTCCTGCTGGACATG
GGGGAGCTGGACGGCAAAATTCAGATCATCCTTAAGGAGCTGTAGTAATGAACTAGTCCGTAACTTGAAA
GTATTTCGATTTCTTGGCTTTATATATCTTGTGGAAAGGACGAAGCACACATGACATGTGGCGGGACACG
CGTTAAGTCGACAATCAACCTCTGGATTACAAAATTTGTGAAAGATTGACTGGTATTCTTAACTATGTTG
CTCCTTTTACGCTATGTGGATACGCTGCTTTAATGCCTTTGTATCATGCTATTGCTTCCCGTATGGCTTT
CATTTTCTCCTCCTTGTATAAATCCTGGTTGCTGTCTCTTTATGAGGAGTTGTGGCCCGTTGTCAGGCAA
CGTGGCGTGGTGTGCACTGTGTTTGCTGACGCAACCCCCACTGGTTGGGGCATTGCCACCACCTGTCAGC
TCCTTTCCGGGACTTTCGCTTTCCCCCTCCCTATTGCCACGGCGGAACTCATCGCCGCCTGCCTTGCCCG
CTGCTGGACAGGGGCTCGGCTGTTGGGCACTGACAATTCCGTGGTGTTGTCGGGGAAATCATCGTCCTTT
CCTTGGCTGCTCGCCTGTGTTGCCACCTGGATTCTGCGCGGGACGTCCTTCTGCTACGTCCCTTCGGCCC
TCAATCCAGCGGACCTTCCTTCCCGCGGCCTGCTGCCGGCTCTGCGGCCTCTTCCGCGTCTTCGCCTTCG
CCCTCAGACGAGTCGGATCTCCCTTTGGGCCGCCTCCCCGCGTCGACTTTAAGACCAATGACTTACAAGG
CAGCTGTAGATCTTAGCCACTTTTTAAAAGAAAAGGGGGGACTGGAAGGGCTAATTCACTCCCAACGAAG
ACAAGATCTGCTTTTTGCTTGTACTGGGTCTCTCTGGTTAGACCAGATCTGAGCCTGGGAGCTCTCTGGC
TAACTAGGGAACCCACTGCTTAAGCCTCAATAAAGCTTGCCTTGAGTGCTTCAAGTAGTGTGTGCCCGTC
TGTTGTGTGACTCTGGTAACTAGAGATCCCTCAGACCCTTTTAGTCAGTGTGGAAAATCTCTAGCAGTAC
GTATAGTAGTTCATGTCATCTTATTATTCAGTATTTATAACTTGCAAAGAAATGAATATCAGAGAGTGAG
AGGAACTTGTTTATTGCAGCTTATAATGGTTACAAATAAAGCAATAGCATCACAAATTTCACAAATAAAG
CATTTTTTTCACTGCATTCTAGTTGTGGTTTGTCCAAACTCATCAATGTATCTTATCATGTCTGGCTCTA
GCTATCCCGCCCCTAACTCCGCCCATCCCGCCCCTAACTCCGCCCAGTTCCGCCCATTCTCCGCCCCATG
GCTGACTAATTTTTTTTATTTATGCAGAGGCCGAGGCCGCCTCGGCCTCTGAGCTATTCCAGAAGTAGTG
AGGAGGCTTTTTTGGAGGCCTAGGGACGTACCCAATTCGCCCTATAGTGAGTCGTATTACGCGCGCTCAC
TGGCCGTCGTTTTACAACGTCGTGACTGGGAAAACCCTGGCGTTACCCAACTTAATCGCCTTGCAGCACA
TCCCCCTTTCGCCAGCTGGCGTAATAGCGAAGAGGCCCGCACCGATCGCCCTTCCCAACAGTTGCGCAGC
CTGAATGGCGAATGGG
[124 nt withheld, positions 7367-7490]
C
[91 nt withheld, positions 7492-7582]
A
[49 nt withheld, positions 7584-7632]
CCTTTGACGTTGGAGTCCACGTTCTTT
[37 nt withheld, positions 7660-7696]
ACCCTATCTCGGTCTATTCTTTTGATTTATAAGGGATTTTGCCGATTTCGGCCTATTGGTTAAAAAATGA
GCTGATTTAACAAAAATTTAACGCGAATTTTAACAAAATATTAACGCTTACAATTTAGGTGGCACTTTTC
GGGGAAATGTGCGCGGAACCCCTATTTGTTTATTTTTCTAAATACATTCAAATATGTATCCGCTCATGAG
ACAATAACCCTGATAAATGCTTCAATAATATTGAAAAAGGAAGAGTATGAGTATTCAACATTTCCGTGTC
GCCCTTATTCCCTTTTTTGCGGCATTTTGCCTTCCTGTTTTTGCTCACCCAGAAACGCTGGTGAAAGTAA
AAGATGCTGAAGATCAGTTGGGTGCACGAGTGGGTTACATCGAACTGGATCTCAACAGCGGTAAGATCCT
TGAGAGTTTTCGCCCCGAAGAACGTTTTCCAATGATGAGCACTTTTAAAGTTCTGCTATGTGGCGCGGTA
TTATCCCGTATTGACGCCGGGCAAGAGCAACTCGGTCGCCGCATACACTATTCTCAGAATGACTTGGTTG
AGTACTCACCAGTCACAGAAAAGCATCTTACGGATGGCATGACAGTAAGAGAATTATGCAGTGCTGCCAT
AACCATGAGTGATAACACTGCGGCCAACTTACTTCTGACAACGATCGGAGGACCGAAGGAGCTAACCGCT
TTTTTGCACAACATGGGGGATCATGTAACTCGCCTTGATCGTTGGGAACCGGAGCTGAATGAAGCCATAC
CAAACGACGAGCGTGACACCACGATGCCTGTAGCAATGGCAACAACGTTGCGCAAACTATTAACTGGCGA
ACTACTTACTCTAGCTTCCCGGCAACAATTAATAGACTGGATGGAGGCGGATAAAGTTGCAGGACCACTT
CTGCGCTCGGCCCTTCCGGCTGGCTGGTTTATTGCTGATAAATCTGGAGCCGGTGAGCGTGGGTCTCGCG
GTATCATTGCAGCACTGGGGCCAGATGGTAAGCCCTCCCGTATCGTAGTTATCTACACGACGGGGAGTCA
GGCAACTATGGATGAACGAAATAGACAGATCGCTGAGATAGGTGCCTCACTGATTAAGCATTGGTAACTG
TCAGACCAAGTTTACTCATATATACTTTAGATTGATTTAAAACTTCATTTTTAATTTAAAAGGATCTAGG
TGAAGATCCTTTTTGATAATCTCATGACCAAAATCCCTTAACGTGAGTTTTCGTTCCACTGAGCGTCAGA
CCCCGTAGAAAAGATCAAAGGATCTTCTTGAGATCCTTTTTTTCTGCGCGTAATCTGCTGCTTGCAAACA
AAAAAACCACCGCTACCAGCGGTGGTTTGTTTGCCGGATCAAGAGCTACCAACTCTTTTTCCGAAGGTAA
CTGGCTTCAGCAGAGCGCAGATACCAAATACTGTTCTTCTAGTGTAGCCGTAGTTAGGCCACCACTTCAA
GAACTCTGTAGCACCGCCTACATACCTCGCTCTGCTAATCCTGTTACCAGTGGCTGCTGCCAGTGGCGAT
AAGTCGTGTCTTACCGGGTTGGACTCAAGACGATAGTTACCGGATAAGGCGCAGCGGTCGGGCTGAACGG
GGGGTTCGTGCACACAGCCCAGCTTGGAGCGAACGACCTACACCGAACTGAGATACCTACAGCGTGAGCT
ATGAGAAAGCGCCACGCTTCCCGAAGGGAGAAAGGCGGACAGGTATCCGGTAAGCGGCAGGGTCGGAACA
GGAGAGCGCACGAGGGAGCTTCCAGGGGGAAACGCCTGGTATCTTTATAGTCCTGTCGGGTTTCGCCACC
TCTGACTTGAGCGTCGATTTTTGTGATGCTCGTCAGGGGGGCGGAGCCTATGGAAAAACGCCAGCAACGC
GGCCTTTTTACGGTTCCTGGCCTTTTGCTGGCCTTTTGCTCACATGTTCTTTCCTGCGTTATCCCCTGAT
TCTGTGGATAACCGTATTACCGCCTTTGAGTGAGCTGATACCGCTCGCCGCAGCCGAACGACCGAGCGCA
GCGAGTCAGTGAGCGAGGAAGCGGAAGAGCGCCCAATACGCAAACCGCCTCTCCCCGCGCGTTGGCCGAT
TCATTAATGCAGCTGGCACGACAGGTTTCCCGACTGGAAAGCGGGCAGTGAGCGCAACGCAATTAATGTG
AGTTAGCTCACTCATTAGGCACCCCAGGCTTTACACTTTATGCTTCCGGCTCGTATGTTGTGTGGAATTG
TGAGCGGATAACAATTTCACACAGGAAACAGCTATGACCATGATTACGCCAAGCGCGCAATTAACCCTCA
CTAAAGGGAACAAAAGCTGGAGCTGCAAGC
