>Addgene plasmid #141954 | TFORF2168 | depositor partial sequence | sequence record 277999 | Insert
ACCGCCACCATGATGAGAGTCAATGGAGATGATGACAGTGTTGCGGCCTTGAGCTTCCTCTATGATTACT
ACATGGGTCCCAAGGAGAAGCGGATATTGTCCTCCAGCACTGGGGGCAGGAATGACCAAGGAAAGAGGTA
CTACCATGGCATGGAATATGAGACGGACCTCACTCCCCTTGAAAGCCCCACACACCTCATGAAATTCCTG
ACAGAGAACGTGTCTGGAACCCCAGAGTACCCAGATTTGCTCAAGAAGAATAACCTGATGAGCTTGGAGG
GGGCCTTGCCCACCCCTGGCAAGGCAGCTCCCCTCCCTGCAGGCCCCAGCAAGCTGGAGGCCGGCTCTGT
GGACAGCTACCTGTTACCCACCACTGATATGTATGATAATGGCTCCCTCAACTCCTTGTTTGAGAGCATT
CATGGGGTGCCGCCCACACAGCGCTGGCAGCCAGACAGCACCTTCAAAGATGACCCACAGGAGTCGATGC
TCTTCCCAGATATCCTGAAAACCTCCCCGGAACCCCCATGTCCAGAGGACTACCCCAGCCTCAAAAGTGA
CTTTGAATACACCCTGGGCTCCCCCAAAGCCATCCACATCAAGTCAGGCGAGTCACCCATGGCCTACCTC
AACAAAGGCCAGTTCTACCCCGTCACCCTGCGGACCCCAGCAGGTGGCAAAGGCCTTGCCTTGTCCTCCA
ACAAAGTCAAGAGTGTGGTGATGGTTGTCTTCGACAATGAGAAGGTCCCAGTAGAGCAGCTGCGCTTCTG
GAAGCACTGGCATTCCCGGCAACCCACTGCCAAGCAGCGGGTCATTGACGTGGCTGACTGCAAAGAAAAC
TTCAACACTGTGGAGCACATTGAGGAGGTGGCCTATAATGCACTGTCCTTTGTGTGGAACGTGAATGAAG
AGGCCAAGGTGTTCATCGGCGTAAACTGTCTGAGCACAGACTTTTCCTCACAAAAGGGGGTGAAGGGTGT
CCCCCTGAACCTGCAGATTGACACCTATGACTGTGGCTTGGGCACTGAGCGCCTGGTACACCGTGCTGTC
TGCCAGATCAAGATCTTCTGTGACAAGGGAGCTGAGAGGAAGATGCGCGATGACGAGCGGAAGCAGTTCC
GGAGGAAGGTCAAGTGCCCTGACTCCAGCAACAGTGGCGTCAAGGGCTGCCTGCTGTCGGGCTTCAGGGG
CAATGAGACGACCTACCTTCGGCCAGAGACTGACCTGGAGACGCCACCCGTGCTGTTCATCCCCAATGTG
CACTTCTCCAGCCTGCAGCGCTCTGGAGGGGCAGCCCCCTCGGCAGGACCCAGCAGCTCCAACAGGCTGC
CTCTGAAGCGTACCTGCTCGCCCTTCACTGAGGAGTTTGAGCCTCTGCCCTCCAAGCAGGCCAAGGAAGG
CGACCTTCAGAGAGTTCTGCTGTATGTGCGGAGGGAGACTGAGGAGGTGTTTGACGCGCTCATGTTGAAG
ACCCCAGACCTGAAGGGGCTGAGGAATGCGATCTCTGAGAAGTATGGGTTCCCTGAAGAGAACATTTACA
AAGTCTACAAGAAATGCAAGCGAGGAATCTTAGTCAACATGGACAACAACATCATTCAGCATTACAGCAA
CCACGTCGCCTTCCTGCTGGACATGGGGGAGCTGGACGGCAAAATTCAGATCATCCTTAAGGAGCTGTAG
TAATGAACTAGTCCGTAACTTGAAAGTATTTCGATTTCTTGGCTTTATATATCTTGTGGAAAGGACGAAG
CACACATGACATGTGGCGGGAC
