>Addgene plasmid #141954 | TFORF2168 | depositor partial sequence | sequence record 278000 | Barcode
AGCACACATGACATGTGGCGGGAC
